Addgene plasmid #14751: HA PKB T308D S473D pcDNA3
Depositing lab: Jim Woodgett. Depositing organization: Sinai Health System. Publication: Multiple phosphoinositide 3-kinase-dependent steps in activation of protein kinase B. Scheid MP, Marignani PA, Woodgett JR. Mol Cell Biol. 2002 Sep . 22(17):6247-60. 10.1128/MCB.22.17.6247-6260.2002 PubMed 12167717.
Backbone
  Vector backbone: pcDNA3
  Backbone manufacturer: Invitrogen
  Backbone size w/o insert (bp): 5500
  Vector type: Mammalian Expression
  Selectable markers: Neomycin (select with G418)
Growth in bacteria
  Bacterial resistance: Ampicillin, 100 μg/mL
  Growth temperature: 37°C
  Growth strain: DH5alpha
  Copy number: High Copy
Gene/Insert
  Gene/Insert name: PKB DD (alt names: Protein Kinase B alpha; Akt1)
  Species: B. taurus (bovine)
  Insert size (bp): 1500
  Mutation: T308D S473D. Constitutively active mutant.
  Entrez Gene: AKT1 (a.k.a. BOS_20453)
  Tag / fusion protein: HA (N terminal on insert)
  Cloning method: Restriction Enzyme
  Sequencing primers: 5′ T7
Terms and licenses: Academic/Nonprofit Terms; Industry Terms
Depositor comments: KpnI(1934) and NheI(2429) represent T308->D and S473->D mutations respectively
How to cite: HA PKB T308D S473D pcDNA3 was a gift from Jim Woodgett (Addgene plasmid # 14751 ; http://n2t.net/addgene:14751 ; RRID:Addgene_14751)
