[The description below was written by a language model from this plasmid's Addgene catalogue record and pLannotate feature annotations shown in this document.]
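Description:
HA PKB T308D S473D pcDNA3 is a mammalian expression plasmid built on the pcDNA3 backbone that encodes a constitutively active form of bovine protein kinase B alpha (PKB/Akt1). It is propagated in E. coli through a high-copy ColE1/pUC-type origin with ampicillin selection from the β-lactamase gene. An f1 origin is also present for single-stranded DNA production. For mammalian cells, an SV40 early promoter drives the neomycin phosphotransferase gene, followed by an SV40 polyadenylation signal, so stable transfectants can be selected with G418.

The expression cassette uses the human CMV immediate early enhancer and promoter, followed by a T7 promoter that allows in vitro transcription and serves as the 5′ sequencing primer site. Downstream is an N-terminal HA epitope tag (annotated as a fragment of a 3xHA match) and then the AKT1 open reading frame of roughly 1.4 kb. A bovine growth hormone polyadenylation signal terminates the transcript, with an antisense SP6 promoter just upstream of it. The two substitutions, T308D and S473D, place acidic residues at the two regulatory phosphorylation sites of the kinase, which mimics phosphorylation and gives the constitutive activity noted by the depositor. According to the depositor, KpnI and NheI restriction sites mark the two mutations.

The feature table also detects a fragment matching human GSK3B between the end of the AKT1 coding sequence and the SP6 promoter. The catalogue entry does not mention it, and it may explain why the sequence record (7,677 nt) is longer than backbone plus insert would suggest. The associated publication concerns the phosphoinositide 3-kinase-dependent steps of PKB activation. The construct suits expression of active, HA-detectable Akt1 in transfected cells for signalling studies.
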