Features (pLannotate 1.2.2; 23 found; start..end, strand, type, name):
     36..80      -  misc_feature   bom (fragment): basis of mobility region from pBR322
    235..614     +  enhancer       CMV enhancer: human cytomegalovirus immediate early enhancer
    615..818     +  promoter       CMV promoter: human cytomegalovirus (CMV) immediate early promoter
    814..847     +  LTR            5' LTR (truncated) (fragment): truncated 5' long terminal repeat (LTR) from HIV-1
    863..881     +  promoter       T7 promoter: promoter for bacteriophage T7 RNA polymerase
    962..987     +  CDS            3xHA (fragment): three tandem HA epitope tags
   1004..2443    +  CDS            AKT1: AKT1_BOVIN - Also known as PKB. Experimental evidence at protein level: Swiss-Prot protein existence level 1. AKT1 is one of 3 closely related serine/threonine-protein kinases (AKT1, AKT2 and AKT3) called the AKT kinase, and which regulate many processes including metabolism, proliferation, cell survival, growth and angiogenesis. This is mediated through serine and/or threonine phosphorylation of a range of downstream substrates. Over 100 substrate candidates have been reported so far, but for most of them, no isoform specificity has been reported (By similarity). AKT is responsible of the reg
   2614..3183    +  CDS            GSK3B (fragment): GSK3B_HUMAN - Experimental evidence at protein level: Swiss-Prot protein existence level 1. Constitutively active protein kinase that acts as a negative regulator in the hormonal control of glucose homeostasis, Wnt signaling and regulation of transcription factors and microtubules, by phosphorylating and inactivating glycogen synthase (GYS1 or GYS2), EIF2B, CTNNB1/beta-catenin, APC, AXIN1, DPYSL2/CRMP2, JUN, NFATC1/NFATC, MAPT/TAU and MACF1. Requires primed phosphorylation of the majority of its substrates. In skeletal muscle, contributes to insulin regulation of glycogen synthesis by phosphor
   3229..3247    -  promoter       SP6 promoter: promoter for bacteriophage SP6 RNA polymerase
   3273..3497    +  polyA_signal   bGH poly(A) signal: bovine growth hormone polyadenylation signal
   3501..3522    +  promoter       SV40 promoter (fragment): SV40 enhancer and early promoter
   3543..3971    +  rep_origin     f1 ori (sequence partly withheld): f1 bacteriophage origin of replication; arrow indicates direction of (+) strand synthesis
   3985..4315    +  promoter       SV40 promoter: SV40 enhancer and early promoter
   4382..5173    +  CDS            neo: KKA2_KLEPN - Also known as kan, nptII. Experimental evidence at protein level: Swiss-Prot protein existence level 1. Resistance to kanamycin, neomycin, paromomycin, ribostamycin, butirosin and gentamicin B. From Klebsiella pneumoniae.
   5197..5355    +  CDS            ble (fragment): BLE_KLEPN - Experimental evidence at protein level: Swiss-Prot protein existence level 1. Binding protein with a strong affinity to the bleomycin family of antibiotics. Binds to CL990; an antimitotic-antibiotic compound. From Klebsiella pneumoniae.
   5350..5471    +  polyA_signal   SV40 poly(A) signal: SV40 polyadenylation signal
   5544..5560    -  protein_bind   lac operator: The lac repressor binds to the lac operator to inhibit transcription in E. coli. This inhibition can be relieved by adding lactose or isopropyl-β-D-thiogalactopyranoside (IPTG). lac repressor encoded by lacI
   5568..5598    -  promoter       lac promoter: promoter for the E. coli lac operon
   5613..5634    -  protein_bind   CAP binding site: CAP binding activates transcription in the presence of cAMP. E. coli catabolite activator protein
   5647..5739    -  CDS            lacI (fragment): lac repressor; lacI; The lac repressor binds to the lac operator to inhibit transcription in E. coli. This inhibition can be relieved by adding lactose or isopropyl-β-D-thiogalactopyranoside (IPTG).
   5922..6510    -  rep_origin     ori: high-copy-number ColE1/pMB1/pBR322/pUC origin of replication
   6681..7541    -  CDS            AmpR: β-lactamase; bla; confers resistance to ampicillin, carbenicillin, and related antibiotics
   7542..7646    -  promoter       AmpR promoter: bla
>Addgene plasmid #14751 | HA PKB T308D S473D pcDNA3 | depositor full sequence | sequence record 8148 | Author sequence
GACGGATCGGGAGATCTCCCGATCCCCTATGGTCGACTCTCAGTACAATCTGCTCTGATGCCGCATAGTT
AAGCCAGTATCTGCTCCCTGCTTGTGTGTTGGAGGTCGCTGAGTAGTGCGCGAGCAAAATTTAAGCTACA
ACAAGGCAAGGCTTGACCGACAATTGCATGAAGAATCTGCTTAGGGTTAGGCGTTTTGCGCTGCTTCGCG
ATGTACGGGCCAGATATACGCGTTGACATTGATTATTGACTAGTTATTAATAGTAATCAATTACGGGGTC
ATTAGTTCATAGCCCATATATGGAGTTCCGCGTTACATAACTTACGGTAAATGGCCCGCCTGGCTGACCG
CCCAACGACCCCCGCCCATTGACGTCAATAATGACGTATGTTCCCATAGTAACGCCAATAGGGACTTTCC
ATTGACGTCAATGGGTGGACTATTTACGGTAAACTGCCCACTTGGCAGTACATCAAGTGTATCATATGCC
AAGTACGCCCCCTATTGACGTCAATGACGGTAAATGGCCCGCCTGGCATTATGCCCAGTACATGACCTTA
TGGGACTTTCCTACTTGGCAGTACATCTACGTATTAGTCATCGCTATTACCATGGTGATGCGGTTTTGGC
AGTACATCAATGGGCGTGGATAGCGGTTTGACTCACGGGGATTTCCAAGTCTCCACCCCATTGACGTCAA
TGGGAGTTTGTTTTGGCACCAAAATCAACGGGACTTTCCAAAATGTCGTAACAACTCCGCCCCATTGACG
CAAATGGGCGGTAGGCGTGTACGGTGGGAGGTCTATATAAGCAGAGCTCTCTGGCTAACTAGAGAACCCA
CTGCTTACTGGCTTATCGAAATTAATACGACTCACTATAGGGAGACCCAAGCTTGGTACCGAGCTCGGAT
CCACTAGTAACGGCCGCCAGTGTGCTGGAATTCGGATCCTAGACCACCATGTACCCATACGATGTTCCAG
ATTACGCAAGCTTGGGTGGTCCCATGGACGACGTGGCCATCGTGAAGGAGGGCTGGCTGCACAAGCGAGG
TGAGTACATCAAGACGTGGCGGCCGCGTTACTTCCTCCTGAAGAACGATGGCACGTTCATTGGCTACAAG
GAGCGGCCGCAGGACCTGGAGCAGCGTGAGTCGCCCCTCAACAACTTCTCCGTGGCCCAATGCCAGCTGA
TGAAGACGGAGCGGCCGCGGCCCAACACCTTCATCATCCGCTGCCTGCAGTGGACCACGGTCATCGAGCG
CACGTTCCACGTGGAGACGCCCGAGGAGCGGGAGGAGTGGACCACCGCCATCCAGACGGTGGCCGACGGG
CTCAAGAGGCAGGAGGAGGAGACGATGGACTTCCGGTCGGGCTCACCCGGCGAGAACTCGGGGGCCGAGG
AGATGGAGGTGTCGCTGGCCAAGCCCAAGCACCGCGTGACCATGAATGAGTTTGAGTACGTGAAGCTGCT
GGGCAAAGGCACTTTCGGGAAGGTGATCCTGGTGAAGGAGAAGGCCACAGCGGCCTACTACGCCATGAAG
ATCCTAAAGAAGGAGGTCATCGTGGCCAAGGACGAGGTGGCCCACACGCTCACAGAGAACCGCGTTCTCC
AGAACTCCCGGCACCCGTCCCTGACGGCCCTGAAGTACTCCTTCCAGACACACGACCGCCTGTGCTTCGT
CATGGAGTACGCTAACGGGGGCGAGCTTTTCTTCCACCTGTCCCGGGAGCGGGTGTTTTCCGAGGACCGG
GCCCGTTTCTACGGCGCCGAGATCGTGTCGGCCCTGGATTACCTGCACTCGGAAAAGGAAGTGGTGTACA
GGGACCTCAAGCTGGAGAACCTCATGCTGGACAAGGACGGGCACATCAAGATCACCGACTTCGGACTGTG
CAAGGAGGGCATCAAGGATGGCGCCACCATGAAGGATTTCTGCGGTACCCCCGAATACCTGGCTCCCGAG
GTGCTGGAGGACAACGACTACGGCCGGGCAGTGGACTGGTGGGGGCTGGGTGTGGTCATGTACGAGATGA
TGTGCGGCCGCCTGCCCTTCTACAACCAGGACCACGAGAAGCTCTTTGAGCTCATTCTCATGGAGGAGAT
CCGCTTCCCCCGCACACTCAGCCCGGAGGCCAAGTCCCTGCTCTCTGGGCTACTCAAGAAGGACCCCAAG
CAGCGGCTTGGTGGGGGCTCTGAGGACGCCAAGGAGATCATGCAGCACCGATTCTTCGCCAGCATCGTGT
GGCAGGACGTGTACGAGAAGAAGCTCAGCCCGCCCTTCAAGCCTCAGGTCACATCTGAGACGGACACCAG
GTATTTTGATGAGGAGTTCACGGCCCAGATGATCACCATTACGCCACCTGACCAAGACGACAGCATGGAG
GGGGTGGACAGCGAACGGAGGCCCCACTTCCCCCAGTTCGACTACTCGGCTAGCGCGACGGCCTGAGGGG
CCCGCTGCCGGAGCTCAGTACACCGCCACGGGCAGCCACGTGCTCTGGACGCTTCCGAGGACTGGGAGGA
AGCCTCGCACGGAGGATCTGTATTTAATGTTTTTTATTTCTGGATGCGTTTGAGTGGAACCTCGCCATCC
TCCAACACAGGATGGAGAGGACCATGGCGGGGCGACCGAGAACCACCTCCTTTGCGGAGAGCTGCAAGCC
AGTGCAGCAGCCTTCAGCTTTTGGTAGCATGAAAGTTAGCAGAGATAAAGATGGCAGCAAGGTAACCACA
GTGGTGGCAACTCCTGGACAGGGTCCTGACAGGCCACAGGAAGTCAGTTACACAGACACTAAAGTCATTG
GAAATGGGTCATTTGGTGTGGTATATCAAGCCAAACTTTGTGACTCAGGAGAACTGGTGGCCATCAAGAA
AGTTCTTCAGGACAAGCGATTTAAGAACCGAGAGCTCCAGATCATGAGAAAGCTAGATCACTGTAACATA
GTCCGATTGCGGTATTTCTTCTACTCGAGTGGCGAGAAGAAAGATGAGGTCTACCTTAACCTGGTGCTGG
ACTATGTTCCGGAAACAGTGTACAGAGTCGCCAGACACTATAGTCGAGCCAAGCAGACACTCCCTGTGAT
CTATGTCAAGTTGTATATGTACCAGCTGTTCAGAAGTCTAGCCTATATCCATTCCTTTGGGATCTGCCAT
CGAGACATTAAACCACAGAACCTCTTGCTGGATCGATCCAGATCCTCTAGAGTCGAGCATGCATCTAGAG
GGCCCTATTCTATAGTGTCACCTAAATGCTAGAGCTCGCTGATCAGCCTCGACTGTGCCTTCTAGTTGCC
AGCCATCTGTTGTTTGCCCCTCCCCCGTGCCTTCCTTGACCCTGGAAGGTGCCACTCCCACTGTCCTTTC
CTAATAAAATGAGGAAATTGCATCGCATTGTCTGAGTAGGTGTCATTCTATTCTGGGGGGTGGGGTGGGG
CAGGACAGCAAGGGGGAGGATTGGGAAGACAATAGCAGGCATGCTGGGGATGCGGTGGGCTCTATGGCTT
CTGAGGCGGAAAGAACCAGCTGGGGCTCTAGGGGGTATCCCC
[124 nt withheld, positions 3543-3666]
C
[32 nt withheld, positions 3668-3699]
CA
[57 nt withheld, positions 3702-3758]
A
[49 nt withheld, positions 3760-3808]
CCTTTGACGTTGGAGTCCACGTTCTTT
[37 nt withheld, positions 3836-3872]
ACCCTATCTCGGTCTATTCTTTTGATTTATAAGGGATTTTGGGGATTTCGGCCTATTGGTTAAAAAATGA
GCTGATTTAACAAAAATTTAACGCGAATTAATTCTGTGGAATGTGTGTCAGTTAGGGTGTGGAAAGTCCC
CAGGCTCCCCAGGCAGGCAGAAGTATGCAAAGCATGCATCTCAATTAGTCAGCAACCAGGTGTGGAAAGT
CCCCAGGCTCCCCAGCAGGCAGAAGTATGCAAAGCATGCATCTCAATTAGTCAGCAACCATAGTCCCGCC
CCTAACTCCGCCCATCCCGCCCCTAACTCCGCCCAGTTCCGCCCATTCTCCGCCCCATGGCTGACTAATT
TTTTTTATTTATGCAGAGGCCGAGGCCGCCTCTGCCTCTGAGCTATTCCAGAAGTAGTGAGGAGGCTTTT
TTGGAGGCCTAGGCTTTTGCAAAAAGCTCCCGGGAGCTTGTATATCCATTTTCGGATCTGATCAAGAGAC
AGGATGAGGATCGTTTCGCATGATTGAACAAGATGGATTGCACGCAGGTTCTCCGGCCGCTTGGGTGGAG
AGGCTATTCGGCTATGACTGGGCACAACAGACAATCGGCTGCTCTGATGCCGCCGTGTTCCGGCTGTCAG
CGCAGGGGCGCCCGGTTCTTTTTGTCAAGACCGACCTGTCCGGTGCCCTGAATGAACTGCAGGACGAGGC
AGCGCGGCTATCGTGGCTGGCCACGACGGGCGTTCCTTGCGCAGCTGTGCTCGACGTTGTCACTGAAGCG
GGAAGGGACTGGCTGCTATTGGGCGAAGTGCCGGGGCAGGATCTCCTGTCATCTCACCTTGCTCCTGCCG
AGAAAGTATCCATCATGGCTGATGCAATGCGGCGGCTGCATACGCTTGATCCGGCTACCTGCCCATTCGA
CCACCAAGCGAAACATCGCATCGAGCGAGCACGTACTCGGATGGAAGCCGGTCTTGTCGATCAGGATGAT
CTGGACGAAGAGCATCAGGGGCTCGCGCCAGCCGAACTGTTCGCCAGGCTCAAGGCGCGCATGCCCGACG
GCGAGGATCTCGTCGTGACCCATGGCGATGCCTGCTTGCCGAATATCATGGTGGAAAATGGCCGCTTTTC
TGGATTCATCGACTGTGGCCGGCTGGGTGTGGCGGACCGCTATCAGGACATAGCGTTGGCTACCCGTGAT
ATTGCTGAAGAGCTTGGCGGCGAATGGGCTGACCGCTTCCTCGTGCTTTACGGTATCGCCGCTCCCGATT
CGCAGCGCATCGCCTTCTATCGCCTTCTTGACGAGTTCTTCTGAGCGGGACTCTGGGGTTCGAAATGACC
GACCAAGCGACGCCCAACCTGCCATCACGAGATTTCGATTCCACCGCCGCCTTCTATGAAAGGTTGGGCT
TCGGAATCGTTTTCCGGGACGCCGGCTGGATGATCCTCCAGCGCGGGGATCTCATGCTGGAGTTCTTCGC
CCACCCCAACTTGTTTATTGCAGCTTATAATGGTTACAAATAAAGCAATAGCATCACAAATTTCACAAAT
AAAGCATTTTTTTCACTGCATTCTAGTTGTGGTTTGTCCAAACTCATCAATGTATCTTATCATGTCTGTA
TACCGTCGACCTCTAGCTAGAGCTTGGCGTAATCATGGTCATAGCTGTTTCCTGTGTGAAATTGTTATCC
GCTCACAATTCCACACAACATACGAGCCGGAAGCATAAAGTGTAAAGCCTGGGGTGCCTAATGAGTGAGC
TAACTCACATTAATTGCGTTGCGCTCACTGCCCGCTTTCCAGTCGGGAAACCTGTCGTGCCAGCTGCATT
AATGAATCGGCCAACGCGCGGGGAGAGGCGGTTTGCGTATTGGGCGCTCTTCCGCTTCCTCGCTCACTGA
CTCGCTGCGCTCGGTCGTTCGGCTGCGGCGAGCGGTATCAGCTCACTCAAAGGCGGTAATACGGTTATCC
ACAGAATCAGGGGATAACGCAGGAAAGAACATGTGAGCAAAAGGCCAGCAAAAGGCCAGGAACCGTAAAA
AGGCCGCGTTGCTGGCGTTTTTCCATAGGCTCCGCCCCCCTGACGAGCATCACAAAAATCGACGCTCAAG
TCAGAGGTGGCGAAACCCGACAGGACTATAAAGATACCAGGCGTTTCCCCCTGGAAGCTCCCTCGTGCGC
TCTCCTGTTCCGACCCTGCCGCTTACCGGATACCTGTCCGCCTTTCTCCCTTCGGGAAGCGTGGCGCTTT
CTCAATGCTCACGCTGTAGGTATCTCAGTTCGGTGTAGGTCGTTCGCTCCAAGCTGGGCTGTGTGCACGA
ACCCCCCGTTCAGCCCGACCGCTGCGCCTTATCCGGTAACTATCGTCTTGAGTCCAACCCGGTAAGACAC
GACTTATCGCCACTGGCAGCAGCCACTGGTAACAGGATTAGCAGAGCGAGGTATGTAGGCGGTGCTACAG
AGTTCTTGAAGTGGTGGCCTAACTACGGCTACACTAGAAGGACAGTATTTGGTATCTGCGCTCTGCTGAA
GCCAGTTACCTTCGGAAAAAGAGTTGGTAGCTCTTGATCCGGCAAACAAACCACCGCTGGTAGCGGTGGT
TTTTTTGTTTGCAAGCAGCAGATTACGCGCAGAAAAAAAGGATCTCAAGAAGATCCTTTGATCTTTTCTA
CGGGGTCTGACGCTCAGTGGAACGAAAACTCACGTTAAGGGATTTTGGTCATGAGATTATCAAAAAGGAT
CTTCACCTAGATCCTTTTAAATTAAAAATGAAGTTTTAAATCAATCTAAAGTATATATGAGTAAACTTGG
TCTGACAGTTACCAATGCTTAATCAGTGAGGCACCTATCTCAGCGATCTGTCTATTTCGTTCATCCATAG
TTGCCTGACTCCCCGTCGTGTAGATAACTACGATACGGGAGGGCTTACCATCTGGCCCCAGTGCTGCAAT
GATACCGCGAGACCCACGCTCACCGGCTCCAGATTTATCAGCAATAAACCAGCCAGCCGGAAGGGCCGAG
CGCAGAAGTGGTCCTGCAACTTTATCCGCCTCCATCCAGTCTATTAATTGTTGCCGGGAAGCTAGAGTAA
GTAGTTCGCCAGTTAATAGTTTGCGCAACGTTGTTGCCATTGCTACAGGCATCGTGGTGTCACGCTCGTC
GTTTGGTATGGCTTCATTCAGCTCCGGTTCCCAACGATCAAGGCGAGTTACATGATCCCCCATGTTGTGC
AAAAAAGCGGTTAGCTCCTTCGGTCCTCCGATCGTTGTCAGAAGTAAGTTGGCCGCAGTGTTATCACTCA
TGGTTATGGCAGCACTGCATAATTCTCTTACTGTCATGCCATCCGTAAGATGCTTTTCTGTGACTGGTGA
GTACTCAACCAAGTCATTCTGAGAATAGTGTATGCGGCGACCGAGTTGCTCTTGCCCGGCGTCAATACGG
GATAATACCGCGCCACATAGCAGAACTTTAAAAGTGCTCATCATTGGAAAACGTTCTTCGGGGCGAAAAC
TCTCAAGGATCTTACCGCTGTTGAGATCCAGTTCGATGTAACCCACTCGTGCACCCAACTGATCTTCAGC
ATCTTTTACTTTCACCAGCGTTTCTGGGTGAGCAAAAACAGGAAGGCAAAATGCCGCAAAAAAGGGAATA
AGGGCGACACGGAAATGTTGAATACTCATACTCTTCCTTTTTCAATATTATTGAAGCATTTATCAGGGTT
ATTGTCTCATGAGCGGATACATATTTGAATGTATTTAGAAAAATAAACAAATAGGGGTTCCGCGCACATT
TCCCCGAAAAGTGCCACCTGACGTC
