>Addgene plasmid #14751 | HA PKB T308D S473D pcDNA3 | addgene partial sequence | sequence record 21274 | T7 5'-TAATACGACTCACTATAGGG-3'
TAGTAACGGCCGCCAGTGTGCTGGAATTCGGCTAGACCACCATGTACCCATACGATGTTCCAGATTACGC
AAGCTTGGGTGGTCCCATGGACGACGTGGCCATCGTGAAGGAGGGCTGGCTGCACAAGCGAGGTGAGTAC
ATCAAGACGTGGCGGCCGCGTTACTTCCTCCTGAAGAACGATGGCACGTTCATTGGCTACAAGGAGCGGC
CGCAGGACCTGGAGCAGCGTGAGTCGCCCCTCAACAACTTCTCCGTGGCCCAATGCCAGCTGATGAAGAC
GGAGCGGCCGCGGCCCAACACCTTCATCATCCGCTGCCTGCAGTGGACCACGGTCATCGAGCGCACGTTC
CACGTGGAGACGCCCGAGGAGCGGGAGGAGTGGACCACCGCCATCCAGACGGTGGCCGACGGGCTCAAGA
GGCAGGAGGAGGAGACGATGGACTTCCGGTCGGGCTCACCCGGCGAGAACTCGGGGGCCGAGGAGATGGA
GGTGTCGCTGGCCAAGCCCAAGCACCGCGTGACCATGAATGAGTTTGAGTACCTGAAGCTGCTGGGCAAA
GGCACCTTCGGGAAGGTGATCCTGGTGAAGGAGAAGGCCACAGGCCGCTACTACGCCATGAAGATCCTAA
AGAAGGAGGTCATCGTGGCCAAGGACGAGGTGGCCCACACGCT
